Addgene plasmid #101176: BPK3258 - human expression plasmid for eSpCas9(1.1)
Purpose: Human expression plasmid for SpCas9 eSpCas9(1.1) variant: CMV-T7-hSpCas9-eSpCas9(1.1)(K848A, K1003A, R1060A)-NLS(SV40)-3xFLAG
Depositing lab: Jennifer Doudna & Keith Joung. Depositing organization: Massachusetts General Hospital. Publication: Enhanced proofreading governs CRISPR-Cas9 targeting accuracy. Chen JS, Dagdas YS, Kleinstiver BP, Welch MM, Sousa AA, Harrington LB, Sternberg SH, Joung JK, Yildiz A, Doudna JA. Nature. 2017 Sep 20. doi: 10.1038/nature24268. PubMed 28931002.
Backbone
  Vector backbone: JDS246
  Backbone manufacturer: Joung lab (Addgene Plasmid #43861)
  Vector type: Mammalian Expression
Growth in bacteria
  Bacterial resistance: Ampicillin, 100 μg/mL
  Growth temperature: 37°C
  Growth strain: DH5alpha
  Copy number: High Copy
Gene/Insert
  Gene/Insert name: hSpCas9-eSpCas9(1.1)(K848A/K1003A/R1060A)
  Species: Synthetic
  Insert size (bp): 4104
  Mutation: K848A/K1003A/R1060A
  Promoter: CMV
  Tag / fusion protein: NLS (SV40) (C terminal on insert); 3x FLAG (C terminal on insert)
  Cloning method: Gibson Cloning
  Sequencing primers: 5′ CMV-F; 3′ BGH-rev
Terms and licenses: Academic/Nonprofit Terms; Industry Terms: Not Available to Industry
How to cite: BPK3258 - human expression plasmid for eSpCas9(1.1) was a gift from Jennifer Doudna & Keith Joung (Addgene plasmid # 101176 ; http://n2t.net/addgene:101176 ; RRID:Addgene_101176)
