[The description below was written by a language model from this plasmid's Addgene catalogue record and pLannotate feature annotations shown in this document.]
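Description:
BPK3258 is a mammalian expression plasmid, built on the JDS246 backbone, that produces the enhanced-specificity Streptococcus pyogenes Cas9 variant eSpCas9(1.1) in human cells. It is about 7.6 kb and is propagated in E. coli from a high-copy ColE1/pUC-type origin with ampicillin selection through the β-lactamase gene. Short remnants of lac regulatory elements, a pBluescript polylinker, an SV40 promoter and the pBR322 bom region are also annotated, but these appear to be backbone leftovers. No mammalian selection marker is annotated, which suits transient transfection.

The payload is a 4,104 bp synthetic, human codon-optimised SpCas9 open reading frame carrying the K848A, K1003A and R1060A substitutions that define eSpCas9(1.1), a variant designed to reduce off-target cleavage. Expression is driven by the CMV immediate-early enhancer and promoter. A T7 promoter sits just upstream of the coding sequence, so the same template can also be used for in vitro transcription. The protein is fused at its C terminus to an SV40 nuclear localisation signal, which directs it to the nucleus, and to a 3xFLAG epitope for detection or immunoprecipitation. The transcript ends at a bovine growth hormone polyadenylation signal.

The automated annotation labels the Cas9 coding region as the VQR PAM variant. This is most likely a nearest-match call by the software, since the catalogue entry records only the three eSpCas9(1.1) mutations. The NLS is not annotated separately but would fall in the short gap between the Cas9 and FLAG features. No guide RNA cassette is present, so a guide must be supplied from a separate construct. The plasmid was deposited with a study of how proofreading governs Cas9 targeting accuracy, and it is suited to comparing high-fidelity nucleases in human cells.
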