Features (pLannotate 1.2.2; 16 found; start..end, strand, type, name):
    132..335     +  promoter       CMV promoter: human cytomegalovirus (CMV) immediate early promoter
    377..395     +  promoter       T7 promoter: promoter for bacteriophage T7 RNA polymerase
    409..4512    +  CDS            Cas9 VQR: Streptococcus pyogenes Cas9 endonuclease with the D1135V/R1335Q/T1337R mutations has an altered recognition specificity for the protospacer adjacent motif (PAM) (Kleinstiver et al., 2015)
   4546..4611    +  CDS            3xFLAG: three tandem FLAG® epitope tags, followed by an enterokinase cleavage site
   4675..4899    +  polyA_signal   bGH poly(A) signal: bovine growth hormone polyadenylation signal
   4903..4924    +  promoter       SV40 promoter (fragment): SV40 enhancer and early promoter
   4929..4945    +  misc_feature   MCS (fragment): pBluescript multiple cloning site
   4994..5010    -  protein_bind   lac operator: The lac repressor binds to the lac operator to inhibit transcription in E. coli. This inhibition can be relieved by adding lactose or isopropyl-β-D-thiogalactopyranoside (IPTG). lac repressor encoded by lacI
   5018..5048    -  promoter       lac promoter: promoter for the E. coli lac operon
   5063..5084    -  protein_bind   CAP binding site: CAP binding activates transcription in the presence of cAMP. E. coli catabolite activator protein
   5097..5189    -  CDS            lacI (fragment): lac repressor; lacI; The lac repressor binds to the lac operator to inhibit transcription in E. coli. This inhibition can be relieved by adding lactose or isopropyl-β-D-thiogalactopyranoside (IPTG).
   5372..5960    -  rep_origin     ori: high-copy-number ColE1/pMB1/pBR322/pUC origin of replication
   6131..6991    -  CDS            AmpR: β-lactamase; bla; confers resistance to ampicillin, carbenicillin, and related antibiotics
   6992..7096    -  promoter       AmpR promoter: bla
   7167..7211    -  misc_feature   bom (fragment): basis of mobility region from pBR322
   7366..131     +  enhancer       CMV enhancer (across the origin): human cytomegalovirus immediate early enhancer
>Addgene plasmid #101176 | BPK3258 - human expression plasmid for eSpCas9(1.1) | addgene full sequence | sequence record 193999 | Addgene NGS Result
ATATGCCAAGTACGCCCCCTATTGACGTCAATGACGGTAAATGGCCCGCCTGGCATTATGCCCAGTACAT
GACCTTATGGGACTTTCCTACTTGGCAGTACATCTACGTATTAGTCATCGCTATTACCATGGTGATGCGG
TTTTGGCAGTACATCAATGGGCGTGGATAGCGGTTTGACTCACGGGGATTTCCAAGTCTCCACCCCATTG
ACGTCAATGGGAGTTTGTTTTGGCACCAAAATCAACGGGACTTTCCAAAATGTCGTAACAACTCCGCCCC
ATTGACGCAAATGGGCGGTAGGCGTGTACGGTGGGAGGTCTATATAAGCAGAGCTGGTTTAGTGAACCGT
CAGATCCGCTAGAGATCCGCGGCCGCTAATACGACTCACTATAGGGAGAGCCGCCACCATGGATAAAAAG
TATTCTATTGGTTTAGACATCGGCACTAATTCCGTTGGATGGGCTGTCATAACCGATGAATACAAAGTAC
CTTCAAAGAAATTTAAGGTGTTGGGGAACACAGACCGTCATTCGATTAAAAAGAATCTTATCGGTGCCCT
CCTATTCGATAGTGGCGAAACGGCAGAGGCGACTCGCCTGAAACGAACCGCTCGGAGAAGGTATACACGT
CGCAAGAACCGAATATGTTACTTACAAGAAATTTTTAGCAATGAGATGGCCAAAGTTGACGATTCTTTCT
TTCACCGTTTGGAAGAGTCCTTCCTTGTCGAAGAGGACAAGAAACATGAACGGCACCCCATCTTTGGAAA
CATAGTAGATGAGGTGGCATATCATGAAAAGTACCCAACGATTTATCACCTCAGAAAAAAGCTAGTTGAC
TCAACTGATAAAGCGGACCTGAGGTTAATCTACTTGGCTCTTGCCCATATGATAAAGTTCCGTGGGCACT
TTCTCATTGAGGGTGATCTAAATCCGGACAACTCGGATGTCGACAAACTGTTCATCCAGTTAGTACAAAC
CTATAATCAGTTGTTTGAAGAGAACCCTATAAATGCAAGTGGCGTGGATGCGAAGGCTATTCTTAGCGCC
CGCCTCTCTAAATCCCGACGGCTAGAAAACCTGATCGCACAATTACCCGGAGAGAAGAAAAATGGGTTGT
TCGGTAACCTTATAGCGCTCTCACTAGGCCTGACACCAAATTTTAAGTCGAACTTCGACTTAGCTGAAGA
TGCCAAATTGCAGCTTAGTAAGGACACGTACGATGACGATCTCGACAATCTACTGGCACAAATTGGAGAT
CAGTATGCGGACTTATTTTTGGCTGCCAAAAACCTTAGCGATGCAATCCTCCTATCTGACATACTGAGAG
TTAATACTGAGATTACCAAGGCGCCGTTATCCGCTTCAATGATCAAAAGGTACGATGAACATCACCAAGA
CTTGACACTTCTCAAGGCCCTAGTCCGTCAGCAACTGCCTGAGAAATATAAGGAAATATTCTTTGATCAG
TCGAAAAACGGGTACGCAGGTTATATTGACGGCGGAGCGAGTCAAGAGGAATTCTACAAGTTTATCAAAC
CCATATTAGAGAAGATGGATGGGACGGAAGAGTTGCTTGTAAAACTCAATCGCGAAGATCTACTGCGAAA
GCAGCGGACTTTCGACAACGGTAGCATTCCACATCAAATCCACTTAGGCGAATTGCATGCTATACTTAGA
AGGCAGGAGGATTTTTATCCGTTCCTCAAAGACAATCGTGAAAAGATTGAGAAAATCCTAACCTTTCGCA
TACCTTACTATGTGGGACCCCTGGCCCGAGGGAACTCTCGGTTCGCATGGATGACAAGAAAGTCCGAAGA
AACGATTACTCCATGGAATTTTGAGGAAGTTGTCGATAAAGGTGCGTCAGCTCAATCGTTCATCGAGAGG
ATGACCAACTTTGACAAGAATTTACCGAACGAAAAAGTATTGCCTAAGCACAGTTTACTTTACGAGTATT
TCACAGTGTACAATGAACTCACGAAAGTTAAGTATGTCACTGAGGGCATGCGTAAACCCGCCTTTCTAAG
CGGAGAACAGAAGAAAGCAATAGTAGATCTGTTATTCAAGACCAACCGCAAAGTGACAGTTAAGCAATTG
AAAGAGGACTACTTTAAGAAAATTGAATGCTTCGATTCTGTCGAGATCTCCGGGGTAGAAGATCGATTTA
ATGCGTCACTTGGTACGTATCATGACCTCCTAAAGATAATTAAAGATAAGGACTTCCTGGATAACGAAGA
GAATGAAGATATCTTAGAAGATATAGTGTTGACTCTTACCCTCTTTGAAGATCGGGAAATGATTGAGGAA
AGACTAAAAACATACGCTCACCTGTTCGACGATAAGGTTATGAAACAGTTAAAGAGGCGTCGCTATACGG
GCTGGGGACGATTGTCGCGGAAACTTATCAACGGGATAAGAGACAAGCAAAGTGGTAAAACTATTCTCGA
TTTTCTAAAGAGCGACGGCTTCGCCAATAGGAACTTTATGCAGCTGATCCATGATGACTCTTTAACCTTC
AAAGAGGATATACAAAAGGCACAGGTTTCCGGACAAGGGGACTCATTGCACGAACATATTGCGAATCTTG
CTGGTTCGCCAGCCATCAAAAAGGGCATACTCCAGACAGTCAAAGTAGTGGATGAGCTAGTTAAGGTCAT
GGGACGTCACAAACCGGAAAACATTGTAATCGAGATGGCACGCGAAAATCAAACGACTCAGAAGGGGCAA
AAAAACAGTCGAGAGCGGATGAAGAGAATAGAAGAGGGTATTAAAGAACTGGGCAGCCAGATCTTAAAGG
AGCATCCTGTGGAAAATACCCAATTGCAGAACGAGAAACTTTACCTCTATTACCTACAAAATGGAAGGGA
CATGTATGTTGATCAGGAACTGGACATAAACCGTTTATCTGATTACGACGTCGATCACATTGTACCCCAA
TCCTTTTTGGCCGACGATTCAATCGACAATAAAGTGCTTACACGCTCGGATAAGAACCGAGGGAAAAGTG
ACAATGTTCCAAGCGAGGAAGTCGTAAAGAAAATGAAGAACTATTGGCGGCAGCTCCTAAATGCGAAACT
GATAACGCAAAGAAAGTTCGATAACTTAACTAAAGCTGAGAGGGGTGGCTTGTCTGAACTTGACAAGGCC
GGATTTATTAAACGTCAGCTCGTGGAAACCCGCCAAATCACAAAGCATGTTGCACAGATACTAGATTCCC
GAATGAATACGAAATACGACGAGAACGATAAGCTGATTCGGGAAGTCAAAGTAATCACTTTAAAGTCAAA
ATTGGTGTCGGACTTCAGAAAGGATTTTCAATTCTATAAAGTTAGGGAGATAAATAACTACCACCATGCG
CACGACGCTTATCTTAATGCCGTCGTAGGGACCGCACTCATTAAGAAATACCCGGCCCTAGAAAGTGAGT
TTGTGTATGGTGATTACAAAGTTTATGACGTCCGTAAGATGATCGCGAAAAGCGAACAGGAGATAGGCAA
GGCTACAGCCAAATACTTCTTTTATTCTAACATTATGAATTTCTTTAAGACGGAAATCACTCTGGCAAAC
GGAGAGATACGCAAAGCCCCTTTAATTGAAACCAATGGGGAGACAGGTGAAATCGTATGGGATAAGGGCC
GGGACTTCGCGACGGTGAGAAAAGTTTTGTCCATGCCCCAAGTCAACATAGTAAAGAAAACTGAGGTGCA
GACCGGAGGGTTTTCAAAGGAATCGATTCTTCCAAAAAGGAATAGTGATAAGCTCATCGCTCGTAAAAAG
GACTGGGACCCGAAAAAGTACGGTGGCTTCGATAGCCCTACAGTTGCCTATTCTGTCCTAGTAGTGGCAA
AAGTTGAGAAGGGAAAATCCAAGAAACTGAAGTCAGTCAAAGAATTATTGGGGATAACGATTATGGAGCG
CTCGTCTTTTGAAAAGAACCCCATCGACTTCCTTGAGGCGAAAGGTTACAAGGAAGTAAAAAAGGATCTC
ATAATTAAACTACCAAAGTATAGTCTGTTTGAGTTAGAAAATGGCCGAAAACGGATGTTGGCTAGCGCCG
GAGAGCTTCAAAAGGGGAACGAACTCGCACTACCGTCTAAATACGTGAATTTCCTGTATTTAGCGTCCCA
TTACGAGAAGTTGAAAGGTTCACCTGAAGATAACGAACAGAAGCAACTTTTTGTTGAGCAGCACAAACAT
TATCTCGACGAAATCATAGAGCAAATTTCGGAATTCAGTAAGAGAGTCATCCTAGCTGATGCCAATCTGG
ACAAAGTATTAAGCGCATACAACAAGCACAGGGATAAACCCATACGTGAGCAGGCGGAAAATATTATCCA
TTTGTTTACTCTTACCAACCTCGGCGCTCCAGCCGCATTCAAGTATTTTGACACAACGATAGATCGCAAA
CGATACACTTCTACCAAGGAGGTGCTAGACGCGACACTGATTCACCAATCCATCACGGGATTATATGAAA
CTCGGATAGATTTGTCACAGCTTGGGGGTGACGGATCCCCCAAGAAGAAGAGGAAAGTCTCGAGCGACTA
CAAAGACCATGACGGTGATTATAAAGATCATGACATCGATTACAAGGATGACGATGACAAGGCTGCAGGA
TGACCGGTCATCATCACCATCACCATTGAGTTTAAACCCGCTGATCAGCCTCGACTGTGCCTTCTAGTTG
CCAGCCATCTGTTGTTTGCCCCTCCCCCGTGCCTTCCTTGACCCTGGAAGGTGCCACTCCCACTGTCCTT
TCCTAATAAAATGAGGAAATTGCATCGCATTGTCTGAGTAGGTGTCATTCTATTCTGGGGGGTGGGGTGG
GGCAGGACAGCAAGGGGGAGGATTGGGAAGACAATAGCAGGCATGCTGGGGATGCGGTGGGCTCTATGGC
TTCTGAGGCGGAAAGAACCAGCTGGGGCTCGATACCGTCGACCTCTAGCTAGAGCTTGGCGTAATCATGG
TCATAGCTGTTTCCTGTGTGAAATTGTTATCCGCTCACAATTCCACACAACATACGAGCCGGAAGCATAA
AGTGTAAAGCCTAGGGTGCCTAATGAGTGAGCTAACTCACATTAATTGCGTTGCGCTCACTGCCCGCTTT
CCAGTCGGGAAACCTGTCGTGCCAGCTGCATTAATGAATCGGCCAACGCGCGGGGAGAGGCGGTTTGCGT
ATTGGGCGCTCTTCCGCTTCCTCGCTCACTGACTCGCTGCGCTCGGTCGTTCGGCTGCGGCGAGCGGTAT
CAGCTCACTCAAAGGCGGTAATACGGTTATCCACAGAATCAGGGGATAACGCAGGAAAGAACATGTGAGC
AAAAGGCCAGCAAAAGGCCAGGAACCGTAAAAAGGCCGCGTTGCTGGCGTTTTTCCATAGGCTCCGCCCC
CCTGACGAGCATCACAAAAATCGACGCTCAAGTCAGAGGTGGCGAAACCCGACAGGACTATAAAGATACC
AGGCGTTTCCCCCTGGAAGCTCCCTCGTGCGCTCTCCTGTTCCGACCCTGCCGCTTACCGGATACCTGTC
CGCCTTTCTCCCTTCGGGAAGCGTGGCGCTTTCTCATAGCTCACGCTGTAGGTATCTCAGTTCGGTGTAG
GTCGTTCGCTCCAAGCTGGGCTGTGTGCACGAACCCCCCGTTCAGCCCGACCGCTGCGCCTTATCCGGTA
ACTATCGTCTTGAGTCCAACCCGGTAAGACACGACTTATCGCCACTGGCAGCAGCCACTGGTAACAGGAT
TAGCAGAGCGAGGTATGTAGGCGGTGCTACAGAGTTCTTGAAGTGGTGGCCTAACTACGGCTACACTAGA
AGAACAGTATTTGGTATCTGCGCTCTGCTGAAGCCAGTTACCTTCGGAAAAAGAGTTGGTAGCTCTTGAT
CCGGCAAACAAACCACCGCTGGTAGCGGTGGTTTTTTTGTTTGCAAGCAGCAGATTACGCGCAGAAAAAA
AGGATCTCAAGAAGATCCTTTGATCTTTTCTACGGGGTCTGACGCTCAGTGGAACGAAAACTCACGTTAA
GGGATTTTGGTCATGAGATTATCAAAAAGGATCTTCACCTAGATCCTTTTAAATTAAAAATGAAGTTTTA
AATCAATCTAAAGTATATATGAGTAAACTTGGTCTGACAGTTACCAATGCTTAATCAGTGAGGCACCTAT
CTCAGCGATCTGTCTATTTCGTTCATCCATAGTTGCCTGACTCCCCGTCGTGTAGATAACTACGATACGG
GAGGGCTTACCATCTGGCCCCAGTGCTGCAATGATACCGCGAGACCCACGCTCACCGGCTCCAGATTTAT
CAGCAATAAACCAGCCAGCCGGAAGGGCCGAGCGCAGAAGTGGTCCTGCAACTTTATCCGCCTCCATCCA
GTCTATTAATTGTTGCCGGGAAGCTAGAGTAAGTAGTTCGCCAGTTAATAGTTTGCGCAACGTTGTTGCC
ATTGCTACAGGCATCGTGGTGTCACGCTCGTCGTTTGGTATGGCTTCATTCAGCTCCGGTTCCCAACGAT
CAAGGCGAGTTACATGATCCCCCATGTTGTGCAAAAAAGCGGTTAGCTCCTTCGGTCCTCCGATCGTTGT
CAGAAGTAAGTTGGCCGCAGTGTTATCACTCATGGTTATGGCAGCACTGCATAATTCTCTTACTGTCATG
CCATCCGTAAGATGCTTTTCTGTGACTGGTGAGTACTCAACCAAGTCATTCTGAGAATAGTGTATGCGGC
GACCGAGTTGCTCTTGCCCGGCGTCAATACGGGATAATACCGCGCCACATAGCAGAACTTTAAAAGTGCT
CATCATTGGAAAACGTTCTTCGGGGCGAAAACTCTCAAGGATCTTACCGCTGTTGAGATCCAGTTCGATG
TAACCCACTCGTGCACCCAACTGATCTTCAGCATCTTTTACTTTCACCAGCGTTTCTGGGTGAGCAAAAA
CAGGAAGGCAAAATGCCGCAAAAAAGGGAATAAGGGCGACACGGAAATGTTGAATACTCATACTCTTCCT
TTTTCAATATTATTGAAGCATTTATCAGGGTTATTGTCTCATGAGCGGATACATATTTGAATGTATTTAG
AAAAATAAACAAATAGGGGTTCCGCGCACATTTCCCCGAAAAGTGCCACCTGACGTCGACGGATCGGGAG
ATCGATCTCCCGATCCCCTAGGGTCGACTCTCAGTACAATCTGCTCTGATGCCGCATAGTTAAGCCAGTA
TCTGCTCCCTGCTTGTGTGTTGGAGGTCGCTGAGTAGTGCGCGAGCAAAATTTAAGCTACAACAAGGCAA
GGCTTGACCGACAATTGCATGAAGAATCTGCTTAGGGTTAGGCGTTTTGCGCTGCTTCGCGATGTACGGG
CCAGATATACGCGTTGACATTGATTATTGACTAGTTATTAATAGTAATCAATTACGGGGTCATTAGTTCA
TAGCCCATATATGGAGTTCCGCGTTACATAACTTACGGTAAATGGCCCGCCTGGCTGACCGCCCAACGAC
CCCCGCCCATTGACGTCAATAATGACGTATGTTCCCATAGTAACGCCAATAGGGACTTTCCATTGACGTC
AATGGGTGGAGTATTTACGGTAAACTGCCCACTTGGCAGTACATCAAGTGTATC
